>Addgene plasmid #230881 | AiP15746: pAAV-AiE0780m-minBG-mScarlet-WPRE3-BGHpA (Alias: CN5746) | depositor full sequence | sequence record 453373 | AiP15746: pAAV-AiE0780m-minBG-mScarlet-WPRE3-BGHpA (Alias: CN5746) sequence 4740 bps
CCTGCAGGCAGCTGCGCGCTCGCTCGCTCACTGAGGCCGCCCGGGCAAAGCCCGGGCGTCGGGCGACCTT
TGGTCGCCCGGCCTCAGTGAGCGAGCGAGCGCGCAGAGAGGGAGTGGCCAACTCCATCACTAGGGGTTCC
TGCGGCCGCACGCGTTGTTTCACAAACTACAGGTTCACTGGAGCACAGCCATGCCAACATGGCATCTAAG
GCTGGTATGACCTCGAGACCCCTCCAGCACTCCTTCGTTCAGCCATAGAACAAGGAGACACAGATAAAGT
CTGGAGCCGGGCCCAGGTACCTGAGGCTCAGAGATGAGCCCGCAGCGAAGCTGACAACTGACTCATTCCT
CCGACACTCTCCCACCCTCCCAGCTAAGGAGGTGTCTGATGTGAACATGTTCTGCCTCTTTGTTGCCTGC
TGTTGGGGGCGAGGGCTTTGGGTGGATTTTGAAGAGCAATTATGCTTATTACTGGTTAGGATTTCTCTGT
TTGCTGAGTGCATTAACTTTTAGCGCTTCCCATCACTCATTCTTCTTCACACCCTCTTGTCAGTTACAAA
TGTGCAGGTGGAGAGCCACGAAAAAACCCTGCAGCAACGGCAACAGAAATCACAGCAACAACAACAAATG
AACAGAAAGGATAGAAAGCAGATACTCAAAGATGGAGAAAAAGATACTCCCGAGAGGCTGAGCTCGGGCT
GGGCATAAAAGTCAGGGCAGAGCCATCTATTGCTTACATTTGCTTCTGGGATCCAGATCTTTCGAAGCTA
GCGCCACCATGGTGAGCAAGGGCGAGGCAGTGATCAAGGAGTTCATGCGGTTCAAGGTGCACATGGAGGG
CTCCATGAACGGCCACGAGTTCGAGATCGAGGGCGAGGGCGAGGGCCGCCCCTACGAGGGCACCCAGACC
GCCAAGCTGAAGGTGACCAAGGGTGGCCCCCTGCCCTTCTCCTGGGACATCCTGTCCCCTCAGTTCATGT
ACGGCTCCAGGGCCTTCACCAAGCACCCCGCCGACATCCCCGACTACTATAAGCAGTCCTTCCCCGAGGG
CTTCAAGTGGGAGCGCGTGATGAACTTCGAGGACGGCGGCGCCGTGACCGTGACCCAGGACACCTCCCTG
GAGGACGGCACCCTGATCTACAAGGTGAAGCTCCGCGGCACCAACTTCCCTCCTGACGGCCCCGTAATGC
AGAAGAAGACAATGGGCTGGGAAGCGTCCACCGAGCGGTTGTACCCCGAGGACGGCGTGCTGAAGGGCGA
CATTAAGATGGCCCTGCGCCTGAAGGACGGCGGCCGCTACCTGGCGGACTTCAAGACCACCTACAAGGCC
AAGAAGCCCGTGCAGATGCCCGGCGCCTACAACGTCGACCGCAAGTTGGACATCACCTCCCACAACGAGG
ACTACACCGTGGTGGAACAGTACGAACGCTCCGAGGGCCGCCACTCCACCGGCGGCATGGACGAGCTGTA
CAAGTAAGTCGACGGCGCGCCGCGGCCGCGAATTCGATATCATAATCAACCTCTGGATTACAAAATTTGT
GAAAGATTGACTGGTATTCTTAACTATGTTGCTCCTTTTACGCTATGTGGATACGCTGCTTTAATGCCTT
TGTATCATGCTATTGCTTCCCGTATGGCTTTCATTTTCTCCTCCTTGTATAAATCCTGGTTAGTTCTTGC
CACGGCGGAACTCATCGCCGCCTGCCTTGCCCGCTGCTGGACAGGGGCTCGGCTGTTGGGCACTGACAAT
TCCGTGGCTCGAGAGATCTTCGACTGTGCCTTCTAGTTGCCAGCCATCTGTTGTTTGCCCCTCCCCCGTG
CCTTCCTTGACCCTGGAAGGTGCCACTCCCACTGTCCTTTCCTAATAAAATGAGGAAATTGCATCGCATT
GTCTGAGTAGGTGTCATTCTATTCTGGGGGGTGGGGTGGGGCAGGACAGCAAGGGGGAGGATTGGGAAGA
CAATAGCAGGCATGAGATCTCACGTGCGGACCGAGCGGCCGCAGGAACCCCTAGTGATGGAGTTGGCCAC
TCCCTCTCTGCGCGCTCGCTCGCTCACTGAGGCCGGGCGACCAAAGGTCGCCCGACGCCCGGGCTTTGCC
CGGGCGGCCTCAGTGAGCGAGCGAGCGCGCAGCTGCCTGCAGGGGCGCCTGATGCGGTATTTTCTCCTTA
CGCATCTGTGCGGTATTTCACACCGCATA
[142 nt withheld, positions 2200-2341]
C
[141 nt withheld, positions 2343-2483]
CCTTTGACGTTGGAGTCCACGTTCTTT
[37 nt withheld, positions 2511-2547]
ACCCTATCTCGGGCTATTCTTTTGATTTATAAGGGATTTTGCCGATTTCGGCCTATTGGTTAAAAAATGA
GCTGATTTAACAAAAATTTAACGCGAATTTTAACAAAATATTAACGTTTACAATTTTATGGTGCACTCTC
AGTACAATCTGCTCTGATGCCGCATAGTTAAGCCAGCCCCGACACCCGCCAACACCCGCTGACGCGCCCT
GACGGGCTTGTCTGCTCCCGGCATCCGCTTACAGACAAGCTGTGACCGTCTCCGGGAGCTGCATGTGTCA
GAGGTTTTCACCGTCATCACCGAAACGCGCGAGACGAAAGGGCCTCGTGATACGCCTATTTTTATAGGTT
AATGTCATGATAATAATGGTTTCTTAGACGTCAGGTGGCACTTTTCGGGGAAATGTGCGCGGAACCCCTA
TTTGTTTATTTTTCTAAATACATTCAAATATGTATCCGCTCATGAGACAATAACCCTGATAAATGCTTCA
ATAATATTGAAAAAGGAAGAGTATGAGTATTCAACATTTCCGTGTCGCCCTTATTCCCTTTTTTGCGGCA
TTTTGCCTTCCTGTTTTTGCTCACCCAGAAACGCTGGTGAAAGTAAAAGATGCTGAAGATCAGTTGGGTG
CACGAGTGGGTTACATCGAACTGGATCTCAACAGCGGTAAGATCCTTGAGAGTTTTCGCCCCGAAGAACG
TTTTCCAATGATGAGCACTTTTAAAGTTCTGCTATGTGGCGCGGTATTATCCCGTATTGACGCCGGGCAA
GAGCAACTCGGTCGCCGCATACACTATTCTCAGAATGACTTGGTTGAGTACTCACCAGTCACAGAAAAGC
ATCTTACGGATGGCATGACAGTAAGAGAATTATGCAGTGCTGCCATAACCATGAGTGATAACACTGCGGC
CAACTTACTTCTGACAACGATCGGAGGACCGAAGGAGCTAACCGCTTTTTTGCACAACATGGGGGATCAT
GTAACTCGCCTTGATCGTTGGGAACCGGAGCTGAATGAAGCCATACCAAACGACGAGCGTGACACCACGA
TGCCTGTAGCAATGGCAACAACGTTGCGCAAACTATTAACTGGCGAACTACTTACTCTAGCTTCCCGGCA
ACAATTAATAGACTGGATGGAGGCGGATAAAGTTGCAGGACCACTTCTGCGCTCGGCCCTTCCGGCTGGC
TGGTTTATTGCTGATAAATCTGGAGCCGGTGAGCGTGGGTCTCGCGGTATCATTGCAGCACTGGGGCCAG
ATGGTAAGCCCTCCCGTATCGTAGTTATCTACACGACGGGGAGTCAGGCAACTATGGATGAACGAAATAG
ACAGATCGCTGAGATAGGTGCCTCACTGATTAAGCATTGGTAACTGTCAGACCAAGTTTACTCATATATA
CTTTAGATTGATTTAAAACTTCATTTTTAATTTAAAAGGATCTAGGTGAAGATCCTTTTTGATAATCTCA
TGACCAAAATCCCTTAACGTGAGTTTTCGTTCCACTGAGCGTCAGACCCCGTAGAAAAGATCAAAGGATC
TTCTTGAGATCCTTTTTTTCTGCGCGTAATCTGCTGCTTGCAAACAAAAAAACCACCGCTACCAGCGGTG
GTTTGTTTGCCGGATCAAGAGCTACCAACTCTTTTTCCGAAGGTAACTGGCTTCAGCAGAGCGCAGATAC
CAAATACTGTCCTTCTAGTGTAGCCGTAGTTAGGCCACCACTTCAAGAACTCTGTAGCACCGCCTACATA
CCTCGCTCTGCTAATCCTGTTACCAGTGGCTGCTGCCAGTGGCGATAAGTCGTGTCTTACCGGGTTGGAC
TCAAGACGATAGTTACCGGATAAGGCGCAGCGGTCGGGCTGAACGGGGGGTTCGTGCACACAGCCCAGCT
TGGAGCGAACGACCTACACCGAACTGAGATACCTACAGCGTGAGCTATGAGAAAGCGCCACGCTTCCCGA
AGGGAGAAAGGCGGACAGGTATCCGGTAAGCGGCAGGGTCGGAACAGGAGAGCGCACGAGGGAGCTTCCA
GGGGGAAACGCCTGGTATCTTTATAGTCCTGTCGGGTTTCGCCACCTCTGACTTGAGCGTCGATTTTTGT
GATGCTCGTCAGGGGGGCGGAGCCTATGGAAAAACGCCAGCAACGCGGCCTTTTTACGGTTCCTGGCCTT
TTGCTGGCCTTTTGCTCACATGT
Features (pLannotate 1.2.2; 13 found; start..end, strand, type, name):
      1..141     -  repeat_region  AAV2 ITR: inverted terminal repeat of adeno-associated virus serotype 2 inverted
    779..1474    +  CDS            mScarlet: mScarlet is a basic (constitutively fluorescent) red fluorescent protein published in 2016, derived from synthetic construct. It has moderate acid sensitivity.
   1514..1671    +  misc_feature   WPRE (fragment): woodchuck hepatitis virus posttranscriptional regulatory element
   1677..1757    +  misc_feature   WPRE (fragment): woodchuck hepatitis virus posttranscriptional regulatory element
   1774..1885    +  polyA_signal   bGH poly(A) signal: bovine growth hormone polyadenylation signal
   2003..2143    +  repeat_region  AAV2 ITR: inverted terminal repeat of adeno-associated virus serotype 2 inverted
   2148..2199    -  misc_feature   bom (fragment): basis of mobility region from pBR322
   2218..2598    +  rep_origin     M13 ori (sequence partly withheld): M13 bacteriophage origin of replication; arrow indicates direction of (+) strand synthesis
   2674..2723    -  misc_feature   bom (fragment): basis of mobility region from pBR322
   2825..2860    -  CDS            rop (fragment): Rop protein, which maintains plasmids at low copy number; rop
   2955..3059    +  promoter       AmpR promoter: bla
   3060..3920    +  CDS            AmpR: β-lactamase; bla; confers resistance to ampicillin, carbenicillin, and related antibiotics
   4091..4679    +  rep_origin     ori: high-copy-number ColE1/pMB1/pBR322/pUC origin of replication
