>Addgene plasmid #230881 | AiP15746: pAAV-AiE0780m-minBG-mScarlet-WPRE3-BGHpA (Alias: CN5746) | addgene full sequence | sequence record 459399 | Addgene NGS Result
CCTGCAGGCAGCTGCGCGCTCGCTCGCTCACTGAGGCCGCCCGGGCGTCGGGCGACCTTTGGTCGCCCGG
CCTCAGTGAGCGAGCGAGCGCGCAGAGAGGGAGTGGCCAACTCCATCACTAGGGGTTCCTGCGGCCGCAC
GCGTTGTTTCACAAACTACAGGTTCACTGGAGCACAGCCATGCCAACATGGCATCTAAGGCTGGTATGAC
CTCGAGACCCCTCCAGCACTCCTTCGTTCAGCCATAGAACAAGGAGACACAGATAAAGTCTGGAGCCGGG
CCCAGGTACCTGAGGCTCAGAGATGAGCCCGCAGCGAAGCTGACAACTGACTCATTCCTCCGACACTCTC
CCACCCTCCCAGCTAAGGAGGTGTCTGATGTGAACATGTTCTGCCTCTTTGTTGCCTGCTGTTGGGGGCG
AGGGCTTTGGGTGGATTTTGAAGAGCAATTATGCTTATTACTGGTTAGGATTTCTCTGTTTGCTGAGTGC
ATTAACTTTTAGCGCTTCCCATCACTCATTCTTCTTCACACCCTCTTGTCAGTTACAAATGTGCAGGTGG
AGAGCCACGAAAAAACCCTGCAGCAACGGCAACAGAAATCACAGCAACAACAACAAATGAACAGAAAGGA
TAGAAAGCAGATACTCAAAGATGGAGAAAAAGATACTCCCGAGAGGCTGAGCTCGGGCTGGGCATAAAAG
TCAGGGCAGAGCCATCTATTGCTTACATTTGCTTCTGGGATCCAGATCTTTCGAAGCTAGCGCCACCATG
GTGAGCAAGGGCGAGGCAGTGATCAAGGAGTTCATGCGGTTCAAGGTGCACATGGAGGGCTCCATGAACG
GCCACGAGTTCGAGATCGAGGGCGAGGGCGAGGGCCGCCCCTACGAGGGCACCCAGACCGCCAAGCTGAA
GGTGACCAAGGGTGGCCCCCTGCCCTTCTCCTGGGACATCCTGTCCCCTCAGTTCATGTACGGCTCCAGG
GCCTTCACCAAGCACCCCGCCGACATCCCCGACTACTATAAGCAGTCCTTCCCCGAGGGCTTCAAGTGGG
AGCGCGTGATGAACTTCGAGGACGGCGGCGCCGTGACCGTGACCCAGGACACCTCCCTGGAGGACGGCAC
CCTGATCTACAAGGTGAAGCTCCGCGGCACCAACTTCCCTCCTGACGGCCCCGTAATGCAGAAGAAGACA
ATGGGCTGGGAAGCGTCCACCGAGCGGTTGTACCCCGAGGACGGCGTGCTGAAGGGCGACATTAAGATGG
CCCTGCGCCTGAAGGACGGCGGCCGCTACCTGGCGGACTTCAAGACCACCTACAAGGCCAAGAAGCCCGT
GCAGATGCCCGGCGCCTACAACGTCGACCGCAAGTTGGACATCACCTCCCACAACGAGGACTACACCGTG
GTGGAACAGTACGAACGCTCCGAGGGCCGCCACTCCACCGGCGGCATGGACGAGCTGTACAAGTAAGTCG
ACGGCGCGCCGCGGCCGCGAATTCGATATCATAATCAACCTCTGGATTACAAAATTTGTGAAAGATTGAC
TGGTATTCTTAACTATGTTGCTCCTTTTACGCTATGTGGATACGCTGCTTTAATGCCTTTGTATCATGCT
ATTGCTTCCCGTATGGCTTTCATTTTCTCCTCCTTGTATAAATCCTGGTTAGTTCTTGCCACGGCGGAAC
TCATCGCCGCCTGCCTTGCCCGCTGCTGGACAGGGGCTCGGCTGTTGGGCACTGACAATTCCGTGGCTCG
AGAGATCTTCGACTGTGCCTTCTAGTTGCCAGCCATCTGTTGTTTGCCCCTCCCCCGTGCCTTCCTTGAC
CCTGGAAGGTGCCACTCCCACTGTCCTTTCCTAATAAAATGAGGAAATTGCATCGCATTGTCTGAGTAGG
TGTCATTCTATTCTGGGGGGTGGGGTGGGGCAGGACAGCAAGGGGGAGGATTGGGAAGACAATAGCAGGC
ATGAGATCTCACGTGCGGACCGAGCGGCCGCAGGAACCCCTAGTGATGGAGTTGGCCACTCCCTCTCTGC
GCGCTCGCTCGCTCACTGAGGCCGGGCGACCAAAGGTCGCCCGACGCCCGGGCTTTGCCCGGGCGGCCTC
AGTGAGCGAGCGAGCGCGCAGCTGCCTGCAGGGGCGCCTGATGCGGTATTTTCTCCTTACGCATCTGTGC
GGTATTTCACACCGCATA
[95 nt withheld, positions 2189-2283]
T
[46 nt withheld, positions 2285-2330]
C
[141 nt withheld, positions 2332-2472]
CCTTTGACGTTGGAGTCCACGTTCTTT
[37 nt withheld, positions 2500-2536]
ACTCTATCTCGGGCTATTCTTTTGATTTATAAGGGATTTTGCCGATTTCGGTCTATTGGTTAAAAAATGA
GCTGATTTAACAAAAATTTAACGCGAATTTTAACAAAATATTAACGTTTACAATTTTATGGTGCACTCTC
AGTACAATCTGCTCTGATGCCGCATAGTTAAGCCAGCCCCGACACCCGCCAACACCCGCTGACGCGCCCT
GACGGGCTTGTCTGCTCCCGGCATCCGCTTACAGACAAGCTGTGACCGTCTCCGGGAGCTGCATGTGTCA
GAGGTTTTCACCGTCATCACCGAAACGCGCGAGACGAAAGGGCCTCGTGATACGCCTATTTTTATAGGTT
AATGTCATGATAATAATGGTTTCTTAGACGTCAGGTGGCACTTTTCGGGGAAATGTGCGCGGAACCCCTA
TTTGTTTATTTTTCTAAATACATTCAAATATGTATCCGCTCATGAGACAATAACCCTGATAAATGCTTCA
ATAATATTGAAAAAGGAAGAGTATGAGTATTCAACATTTCCGTGTCGCCCTTATTCCCTTTTTTGCGGCA
TTTTGCCTTCCTGTTTTTGCTCACCCAGAAACGCTGGTGAAAGTAAAAGATGCTGAAGATCAGTTGGGTG
CACGAGTGGGTTACATCGAACTGGATCTCAACAGCGGTAAGATCCTTGAGAGTTTTCGCCCCGAAGAACG
TTTTCCAATGATGAGCACTTTTAAAGTTCTGCTATGTGGCGCGGTATTATCCCGTATTGACGCCGGGCAA
GAGCAACTCGGTCGCCGCATACACTATTCTCAGAATGACTTGGTTGAGTACTCACCAGTCACAGAAAAGC
ATCTTACGGATGGCATGACAGTAAGAGAATTATGCAGTGCTGCCATAACCATGAGTGATAACACTGCGGC
CAACTTACTTCTGACAACGATCGGAGGACCGAAGGAGCTAACCGCTTTTTTGCACAACATGGGGGATCAT
GTAACTCGCCTTGATCGTTGGGAACCGGAGCTGAATGAAGCCATACCAAACGACGAGCGTGACACCACGA
TGCCTGTAGCAATGGCAACAACGTTGCGCAAACTATTAACTGGCGAACTACTTACTCTAGCTTCCCGGCA
ACAATTAATAGACTGGATGGAGGCGGATAAAGTTGCAGGACCACTTCTGCGCTCGGCCCTTCCGGCTGGC
TGGTTTATTGCTGATAAATCTGGAGCCGGTGAGCGTGGGTCTCGCGGTATCATTGCAGCACTGGGGCCAG
ATGGTAAGCCCTCCCGTATCGTAGTTATCTACACGACGGGGAGTCAGGCAACTATGGATGAACGAAATAG
ACAGATCGCTGAGATAGGTGCCTCACTGATTAAGCATTGGTAACTGTCAGACCAAGTTTACTCATATATA
CTTTAGATTGATTTAAAACTTCATTTTTAATTTAAAAGGATCTAGGTGAAGATCCTTTTTGATAATCTCA
TGACCAAAATCCCTTAACGTGAGTTTTCGTTCCACTGAGCGTCAGACCCCGTAGAAAAGATCAAAGGATC
TTCTTGAGATCCTTTTTTTCTGCGCGTAATCTGCTGCTTGCAAACAAAAAAACCACCGCTACCAGCGGTG
GTTTGTTTGCCGGATCAAGAGCTACCAACTCTTTTTCCGAAGGTAACTGGCTTCAGCAGAGCGCAGATAC
CAAATACTGTTCTTCTAGTGTAGCCGTAGTTAGGCCACCACTTCAAGAACTCTGTAGCACCGCCTACATA
CCTCGCTCTGCTAATCCTGTTACCAGTGGCTGCTGCCAGTGGCGATAAGTCGTGTCTTACCGGGTTGGAC
TCAAGACGATAGTTACCGGATAAGGCGCAGCGGTCGGGCTGAACGGGGGGTTCGTGCACACAGCCCAGCT
TGGAGCGAACGACCTACACCGAACTGAGATACCTACAGCGTGAGCTATGAGAAAGCGCCACGCTTCCCGA
AGGGAGAAAGGCGGACAGGTATCCGGTAAGCGGCAGGGTCGGAACAGGAGAGCGCACGAGGGAGCTTCCA
GGGGGAAACGCCTGGTATCTTTATAGTCCTGTCGGGTTTCGCCACCTCTGACTTGAGCGTCGATTTTTGT
GATGCTCGTCAGGGGGGCGGAGCCTATGGAAAAACGCCAGCAACGCGGCCTTTTTACGGTTCCTGGCCTT
TTGCTGGCCTTTTGCTCACATGT
Features (pLannotate 1.2.2; 14 found; start..end, strand, type, name):
     12..39      +  repeat_region  AAV2 ITR (fragment): inverted terminal repeat of adeno-associated virus serotype 2 inverted
     68..95      +  repeat_region  AAV2 ITR (fragment): inverted terminal repeat of adeno-associated virus serotype 2 inverted
    768..1463    +  CDS            mScarlet: mScarlet is a basic (constitutively fluorescent) red fluorescent protein published in 2016, derived from synthetic construct. It has moderate acid sensitivity.
   1503..1660    +  misc_feature   WPRE (fragment): woodchuck hepatitis virus posttranscriptional regulatory element
   1666..1746    +  misc_feature   WPRE (fragment): woodchuck hepatitis virus posttranscriptional regulatory element
   1763..1874    +  polyA_signal   bGH poly(A) signal: bovine growth hormone polyadenylation signal
   1992..2132    +  repeat_region  AAV2 ITR: inverted terminal repeat of adeno-associated virus serotype 2 inverted
   2137..2188    -  misc_feature   bom (fragment): basis of mobility region from pBR322
   2207..2662    +  rep_origin     f1 ori (sequence partly withheld): f1 bacteriophage origin of replication; arrow indicates direction of (+) strand synthesis
   2663..2712    -  misc_feature   bom (fragment): basis of mobility region from pBR322
   2814..2849    -  CDS            rop (fragment): Rop protein, which maintains plasmids at low copy number; rop
   2944..3048    +  promoter       AmpR promoter: bla
   3049..3909    +  CDS            AmpR: β-lactamase; bla; confers resistance to ampicillin, carbenicillin, and related antibiotics
   4080..4668    +  rep_origin     ori: high-copy-number ColE1/pMB1/pBR322/pUC origin of replication
