[The description below was written by a language model from this plasmid's Addgene catalogue record and pLannotate feature annotations shown in this document.]
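Description:
AiP15746: pAAV-AiE0780m-minBG-mScarlet-WPRE3-BGHpA (alias CN5746) is an AAV transfer plasmid of about 4.7 kb built on a pAAV backbone and intended for packaging into recombinant adeno-associated virus for delivery to mammalian brain tissue. In bacteria it is maintained by a high-copy ColE1/pUC-type origin and selected with ampicillin through the bla gene and its native promoter. The backbone also carries an f1/M13 phage origin and small remnants of pBR322 bom and rop sequences. It is propagated in a recombination-deficient strain, consistent with the need to keep the ITRs stable.

The payload lies between two AAV2 inverted terminal repeats, which provide the signals for replication and packaging of the vector genome. According to the name and stated purpose, the AiE0780m enhancer is placed upstream of a minimal beta-globin promoter (minBG). Neither element is annotated in the feature tables, but both presumably occupy the unannotated stretch of roughly 600 bp between the left ITR and the mScarlet coding sequence. The minimal promoter has little activity on its own, so expression of the red fluorescent protein mScarlet depends on the cell-type specificity of the enhancer, which is designed to target direct pathway medium spiny neurons (D1-MSNs) of the striatum. Downstream, WPRE3, a shortened woodchuck posttranscriptional regulatory element detected as two WPRE fragments, boosts transcript expression while saving packaging space, and a bovine growth hormone polyadenylation signal terminates the transcript.

The depositor sequence shows a complete left ITR. The sequencing-derived record is slightly shorter and detects only fragments there, which may reflect the difficulty of sequencing ITRs or a partial deletion. The construct serves as a fluorescent reporter vector for labelling and validating enhancer-driven access to D1-MSNs.
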