Addgene plasmid #230881: AiP15746: pAAV-AiE0780m-minBG-mScarlet-WPRE3-BGHpA (Alias: CN5746)
Purpose: AiE0780m is an enhancer sequence, designed to drive AAV-mediated transgene expression in striatal direct pathway MSNs (D1-MSNs)
Depositing lab: Allen Institute for Brain Science & Jonathan Ting. Depositing organization: Allen Institute. Publication: Enhancer AAV toolbox for accessing and perturbing striatal cell types and circuits. Hunker AC, Wirthlin ME, Gill G, Johansen NJ, Hooper M, Omstead V, Vargas S, Lerma MN, Taskin N, Weed N, Laird WD, Bishaw YM, Bendrick JL, Gore BB, Ben-Simon Y, Opitz-Araya X, Martinez RA, Way SW, Thyagarajan B, Otto S, Sanchez REA, Alexander JR, Amaya A, Amster A, Arbuckle J, Ayala A, Baker PM, Barcelli T, Barta S, Bertagnolli D, Bielstein C, Bishwakarma P, Bowlus J, Boyer G, Brouner K, Casian B, Casper T, Chakka AB, Chakrabarty R, Chong P, Clark M, Colbert K, Daniel S, Dawe T, Departee M, DiValentin P, Donadio NP, Dotson NI, Dwivedi D, Egdorf T, Fliss T, Gary A, Goldy J, Grasso C, Groce EL, Gudsnuk K, Han W, Haradon Z, Hastings S, Helback O, Ho WV, Huang C, Johnson T, Jones DL, Juneau Z, Kenney J, Leibly M, Li S, Liang E, Loeffler H, Lusk NA, Madigan Z, Malloy J, Malone J, McCue R, Melchor J, Mich JK, Moosman S, Morin E, Naidoo R, Newman D, Ngo K, Nguyen K, Oster AL, Ouellette B, Oyama AA, Pena N, Pham T, Phillips E, Pom C, Potekhina L, Ransford S, Ray PL, Reding M, Rette DF, Reynoldson C, Rimorin C, Sigler AR, Rocha DB, Ronellenfitch K, Ruiz A, Sawyer L, Sevigny JP, Shapovalova NV, Shepard N, Shulga L, Soliman S, Staats B, Taormina MJ, Tieu M, Wang Y, Wilkes J, Wood T, Zhou T, Williford A, Dee N, Mollenkopf T, Ng L, Esposito L, Kalmbach BE, Yao S, Ariza J, Collman F, Mufti S, Smith K, Waters J, Ersing I, Patrick M, Zeng H, Lein ES, Kojima Y, Horwitz G, Owen SF, Levi BP, Daigle TL, Tasic B, Bakken TE, Ting JT. Neuron. 2025 May 21;113(10):1507-1524.e17. doi: 10.1016/j.neuron.2025.04.035. PubMed 40403704.
Backbone
  Vector backbone: pAAV
  Vector type: Mammalian Expression, AAV
Growth in bacteria
  Bacterial resistance: Ampicillin, 100 μg/mL
  Growth temperature: 30°C
  Growth strain: NEB Stable
  Copy number: Unknown
Gene/Insert
  Gene/Insert name: mScarlet
Terms and licenses: Academic/Nonprofit Terms; Industry Terms: Not Available to Industry
Depositor comments: Please visit https://doi.org/10.1101/2024.09.27.615553 for bioRxiv preprint.
How to cite: AiP15746: pAAV-AiE0780m-minBG-mScarlet-WPRE3-BGHpA (Alias: CN5746) was a gift from Allen Institute for Brain Science & Jonathan Ting (Addgene plasmid # 230881 ; http://n2t.net/addgene:230881 ; RRID:Addgene_230881)
